>Addgene plasmid #177935 | scAAV-sgRNA-GFP | addgene full sequence | sequence record 349297 | Addgene NGS Result
GGGGGGCGGAGCCTATGGAAAAACGCCAGCAACGCGGCCTTTTTACGGTTCCTGGCCTTTTGCTGGCCTT
TTGCTCACATGTTCTTTCCTGCGTTATCCCCTGATTCTGTGGATAACCGTATTACCGCCTTTGAGTGAGC
TGATACCGCTCGCCGCAGCCGAACGACCGAGCGCAGCGAGTCAGTGAGCGAGGAAGCGGAAGAGCGCCCA
ATACGCAAACCGCCTCTCCCCGCGCGTTGGCCGATTCATTAATGCAGCTGCGCGCTCGCTCGCTCACTGA
GGCCGCCCGGGCAAAGCCCGGGCGTCGGGCGACCTTTGGTCGCCCGGCCTCAGTGAGCGAGCGAGCGCGC
AGAGAGGGAGTGGTAAAAGCTTCAGTCTCCTGAGTAGCTGGGACTACAGGAGCTTGTTACCACACCCAGC
TCCAGTTTATAAATTCATCTCCAGTTTATAAAGGAGGAAACCGAGGTACTGAGAGGTTAAAAAACCTTCC
TGCAGACACGCGTCAAGCTTCTGGATCCGGTACCGGCTCACATGTGAGGGCCTATTTCCCATGATTCCTT
CATATTTGCATATACGATACAAGGCTGTTAGAGAGATAATTGGAATTAATTTGACTGTAAACACAAAGAT
ATTAGTACAAAATACGTGACGTAGAAAGTAATAATTTCTTGGGTAGTTTGCAGTTTTAAAATTATGTTTT
AAAATGGACTATCATATGCTTACCGTAACTTGAAAGTATTTCGATTTCTTGGCTTTATATATCTTGTGGA
AAGGACGAAACACCGGGTCTTCGAGAAGACCTGTTTTAGAGCTAGAAATAGCAAGTTAAAATAAGGCTAG
TCCGTTATCAACTTGAAAAAGTGGCACCGAGTCGGTGCTTTTTTGTTTTAGAGCTAGAAATAGCAAGTTA
AAATAAGGCTAGTCCGTTTTTAGCGCGTGCGCCAATGATCAGCCTCGACTGTGCCTTCTAGTTGCCAGCC
ATCTGTTGTTTGCCCCTCCCCCGTGCCTTCCTTGACCCTGGAAGGTGCCACTCCCACTGTCCTTTCCTAA
TAAAATGAGGAAATTGCATCGCATTGTCTGAGTAGGTGTCATTCTATTCTGGGGGGTGGGGTGGGGCAGG
ACAGCAAGGGGGAGGATTGGGAAGAGAATAGCAGGCATGCTGGGGAGCGGCCTTGCTAGCCTTTACTTGT
ACAGCTCGTCCATGCCGAGAGTGATCCCGGCGGCGGTCACGAACTCCAGCAGGACCATGTGATCGCGCTT
CTCGTTGGGGTCTTTGCTCAGGGCGGACTGGGTGCTCAGGTAGTGGTTGTCGGGCAGCAGCACGGGGCCG
TCGCCGATGGGGGTGTTCTGCTGGTAGTGGTCGGCGAGCTGCACGCTGCCGTCCTCGATGTTGTGGCGGA
TCTTGAAGTTCACCTTGATGCCGTTCTTCTGCTTGTCGGCCATGATATAGACGTTGTGGCTGTTGTAGTT
GTACTCCAGCTTGTGCCCCAGGATGTTGCCGTCCTCCTTGAAGTCGATGCCCTTCAGCTCGATGCGGTTC
ACCAGGGTGTCGCCCTCGAACTTCACCTCGGCGCGGGTCTTGTAGTTGCCGTCGTCCTTGAAGAAGATGG
TGCGCTCCTGGACGTAGCCTTCGGGCATGGCGGACTTGAAGAAGTCGTGCTGCTTCATGTGGTCGGGGTA
GCGGCTGAAGCACTGCACGCCGTAGGTCAGGGTGGTCACGAGGGTGGGCCAGGGCACGGGCAGCTTGCCG
GTGGTGCAGATGAACTTCAGGGTCAGCTTGCCGTAGGTGGCATCGCCCTCGCCCTCGCCGGACACGCTGA
ACTTGTGGCCGTTTACGTCGCCGTCCAGCTCGACCAGGATGGGCACCACCCCGGTGAACAGCTCCTCGCC
CTTGCTCACCATGGTGGCGACCGGTGGATCCCGGGCCCGCGGTACCCAGCTTGGAGGTGCACACCAATGT
GGTGAATGGTCAAATGGCGTTTATTGTATCGAGCTAGGCACTTAAATACAATATCTCTGCAATGCGGAAT
TCAGTGGTTCGTCCAATCCATGTCAGACCCGTCTGTTGCCTTCCTAATAAGGCACGATCGTACCACCTTA
CTTCCACCAATCGGCATGCACGGTGCTTTTTCTCTCCTTGTAAGGCATGTTGCTAACTCATCGTTACCAT
GTTGCAAGACTACAAGAGTATTGCATAAGACTACATTTCCCCCTCCCTATGCAAAAGCGAAACTACTATA
TCCTGAGGGGACTCCTAACCGCGTACAACCGAAGCCCCGCTTTTCGCCTAAACACACCCTAGTCCCCTCA
GATACGCGTATATCTGGCCCGTACATCGCGAAGCAGCGCAAAACGCCTAACCCTAAGCAGATTCTTCATG
CAATTGTCGGTCAAGCCTTGCCTTGTTGTAGCTTAAATTTTGCTCGCGCACTACTCAGCGACCTCCAACA
CACAAGCAGGGAGCAGATACTGGCTTAACTATGCGGCATCAGAGCAGATTGTACTGAGAGTGCACCATAC
GGATCTGCGATGATAAGCTGTCAAACATGAGAATTGGTCGTCGACCTGCAGGCATGCAAGCTCTAGAGCA
TGGCTACGTAGATAAGTAGCATGGCGGGTTAATCATTAACTACAAGGAACCCCTAGTGATGGAGTTGGCC
ACTCCCTCTCTGCGCGCTCGCTCGCTCACTGAGGCCGGGCGACCAAAGGTCGCCCGACGCCCGGGCTTTG
CCCGGGCGGCCTCAGTGAGCGAGCGAGCGCGCAGCTGGCGTAATAGCGAAGAGGCCCGCACCGATCGCCC
TTCCCAACAGTTGCGCAGCCTGAATGGCGAATGGCGATTCC
[38 nt withheld, positions 2842-2879]
C
[378 nt withheld, positions 2881-3258]
C
[91 nt withheld, positions 3260-3350]
A
[49 nt withheld, positions 3352-3400]
CCTTTGACGTTGGAGTCCACGTTCTTT
[37 nt withheld, positions 3428-3464]
ACCCTATCTCGGTCTATTCTTTTGATTTATAAGGGATTTTGCCGATTTCGGCCTATTGGTTAAAAAATGA
GCTGATTTAACAAAAATTTAACGCGAATTTTAACAAAATATTAACGCTTACAATTTAAATATTTGCTTAT
ACAATCT
[100 nt withheld, positions 3612-3711]
CTCAGGCAATGACCTGATAGCCTTTGTAG
[69 nt withheld, positions 3741-3809]
T
[44 nt withheld, positions 3811-3854]
ACCTACACATTACTCA
[44 nt withheld, positions 3871-3914]
TTGCGTTGAAATAAAGGCTTCTCCC
[83 nt withheld, positions 3940-4022]
TTCTTTGCCTTGCCTGTATGATTTATTGGATGTTGGAATCGCCTGATGCGGTATTTTCTCCTTACGCATC
TGTGCGGTATTTCACACCGCATATGGTGCACTCTCAGTACAATCTGCTCTGATGCCGCATAGTTAAGCCA
GCCCCGACACCCGCCAACACCCGCTGACGCGCCCTGACGGGCTTGTCTGCTCCCGGCATCCGCTTACAGA
CAAGCTGTGACCGTCTCCGGGAGCTGCATGTGTCAGAGGTTTTCACCGTCATCACCGAAACGCGCGAGAC
GAAAGGGCCTCGTGATACGCCTATTTTTATAGGTTAATGTCATGATAATAATGGTTTCTTAGACGTCAGG
TGGCACTTTTCGGGGAAATGTGCGCGGAACCCCTATTTGTTTATTTTTCTAAATACATTCAAATATGTAT
CCGCTCATGAGACAATAACCCTGATAAATGCTTCAATAATATTGAAAAAGGAAGAGTATGAGTATTCAAC
ATTTCCGTGTCGCCCTTATTCCCTTTTTTGCGGCATTTTGCCTTCCTGTTTTTGCTCACCCAGAAACGCT
GGTGAAAGTAAAAGATGCTGAAGATCAGTTGGGTGCACGAGTGGGTTACATCGAACTGGATCTCAACAGC
GGTAAGATCCTTGAGAGTTTTCGCCCCGAAGAACGTTTTCCAATGATGAGCACTTTTAAAGTTCTGCTAT
GTGGCGCGGTATTATCCCGTATTGACGCCGGGCAAGAGCAACTCGGTCGCCGCATACACTATTCTCAGAA
TGACTTGGTTGAGTACTCACCAGTCACAGAAAAGCATCTTACGGATGGCATGACAGTAAGAGAATTATGC
AGTGCTGCCATAACCATGAGTGATAACACTGCGGCCAACTTACTTCTGACAACGATCGGAGGACCGAAGG
AGCTAACCGCTTTTTTGCACAACATGGGGGATCATGTAACTCGCCTTGATCGTTGGGAACCGGAGCTGAA
TGAAGCCATACCAAACGACGAGCGTGACACCACGATGCCTGTAGCAATGGCAACAACGTTGCGCAAACTA
TTAACTGGCGAACTACTTACTCTAGCTTCCCGGCAACAATTAATAGACTGGATGGAGGCGGATAAAGTTG
CAGGACCACTTCTGCGCTCGGCCCTTCCGGCTGGCTGGTTTATTGCTGATAAATCTGGAGCCGGTGAGCG
TGGGTCTCGCGGTATCATTGCAGCACTGGGGCCAGATGGTAAGCCCTCCCGTATCGTAGTTATCTACACG
ACGGGGAGTCAGGCAACTATGGATGAACGAAATAGACAGATCGCTGAGATAGGTGCCTCACTGATTAAGC
ATTGGTAACTGTCAGACCAAGTTTACTCATATATACTTTAGATTGATTTAAAACTTCATTTTTAATTTAA
AAGGATCTAGGTGAAGATCCTTTTTGATAATCTCATGACCAAAATCCCTTAACGTGAGTTTTCGTTCCAC
TGAGCGTCAGACCCCGTAGAAAAGATCAAAGGATCTTCTTGAGTTCCTTTTTTTCTGCGCGTAATCTGCT
GCTTGCAAACAAAAAAACCACCGCTACCAGCGGTGGTTTGTTTGCCGGATCAAGAGCTACCAACTCTTTT
TCCGAAGGTAACTGGCTTCAGCAGAGCGCAGATACCAAATACTGTTCTTCTAGTGTAGCCGTAGTTAGGC
CACCACTTCAAGAACTCTGTAGCACCGCCTACATACCTCGCTCTGCTAATCCTGTTACCAGTGGCTGCTG
CCAGTGGCGATAAGTCGTGTCTTACCGGGTTGGACTCAAGACGATAGTTACCGGATAAGGCGCAGCGGTC
GGGCTGAACGGGGGGTTCGTGCACACAGCCCAGCTTGGAGCGAACGACCTACACCGAACTGAGATACCTA
CAGCGTGAGCTATGAGAAAGCGCCACGCTTCCCGAAGGGAGAAAGGCGGACAGGTATCCGGTAAGCGGCA
GGGTCGGAACAGGAGAGCGCACGAGGGAGCTTCCAGGGGGAAACGCCTGGTATCTTTATAGTCCTGTCGG
GTTTCGCCACCTCTGACTTGAGCGTCGATTTTTGTGATGCTCGTCA
Features (pLannotate 1.2.2; 24 found; start..end, strand, type, name):
     69..202     +  rep_origin     RSF ori (fragment): Plasmids containing the RSF 1030 origin of replication can be propagated in E. coli cells that contain additional plasmids with compatible origins.
    204..260     +  CDS            lacI (fragment): lac repressor; lacI; The lac repressor binds to the lac operator to inhibit transcription in E. coli. This inhibition can be relieved by adding lactose or isopropyl-β-D-thiogalactopyranoside (IPTG).
    254..363     -  repeat_region  AAV2 ITR (fragment): inverted terminal repeat of adeno-associated virus serotype 2 inverted
    536..776     +  promoter       U6 promoter: RNA polymerase III promoter for human U6 snRNA
    803..878     +  misc_RNA       gRNA scaffold: guide RNA scaffold for the Streptococcus pyogenes CRISPR/Cas9 system
    885..928     +  misc_RNA       gRNA scaffold (fragment): guide RNA scaffold for the Streptococcus pyogenes CRISPR/Cas9 system
    959..1070    +  polyA_signal   bGH poly(A) signal: bovine growth hormone polyadenylation signal
   1183..1902    -  CDS            EGFP: the original enhanced GFP (Yang et al., 1996) mammalian codon-optimized
   1910..1936    -  misc_feature   MCS (fragment): multiple cloning site
   1946..2207    -  promoter       RSV promoter: Rous sarcoma virus enhancer/promoter
   2241..2334    -  ncRNA          Retro dr1: Accession: RF00214 - Retrovirus direct repeat 1 (dr1)
   2467..2519    +  misc_feature   bom (fragment): basis of mobility region from pBR322
   2528..2544    -  promoter       tet promoter (fragment): E. coli promoter for tetracycline efflux protein gene
   2560..2582    +  misc_feature   MCS (fragment): pUC18/19 multiple cloning site
   2635..2767    +  repeat_region  AAV2 ITR (fragment): inverted terminal repeat of adeno-associated virus serotype 2 inverted
   2762..2831    +  CDS            lacZα (fragment): LacZα fragment of β-galactosidase; lacZ fragment
   2842..3147    +  CDS            M13 gene IV (fragment) (sequence partly withheld): pIV; IV; phage assembly
   3135..3563    +  rep_origin     f1 ori (sequence partly withheld): f1 bacteriophage origin of replication; arrow indicates direction of (+) strand synthesis
   3653..4056    +  CDS            M13 gene II (fragment) (sequence partly withheld): pII; II; replication
   4064..4163    -  misc_feature   bom (fragment): basis of mobility region from pBR322
   4265..4300    -  CDS            rop (fragment): Rop protein, which maintains plasmids at low copy number; rop
   4395..4499    +  promoter       AmpR promoter: bla
   4500..5360    +  CDS            AmpR: β-lactamase; bla; confers resistance to ampicillin, carbenicillin, and related antibiotics
   5531..21      +  rep_origin     ori (across the origin): high-copy-number ColE1/pMB1/pBR322/pUC origin of replication
