[The description below was written by a language model from this plasmid's Addgene catalogue record and pLannotate feature annotations shown in this document.]
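Description:
scAAV-sgRNA-GFP is an empty-backbone, self-complementary AAV transfer plasmid for CRISPR work. It is designed to express a single guide RNA in mammalian cells and to be packaged into AAV particles for somatic delivery into Cas9-transgenic mice. In bacteria it is maintained through a high-copy ColE1/pUC-type origin and selected with ampicillin via the AmpR (β-lactamase) gene and its promoter. An f1 phage origin is also present. The other bacterial annotations (short pieces of lacI, lacZα, rop, bom, RSF ori and M13 genes) are small fragments, most likely backbone remnants or partial matches rather than functional elements.

The payload lies between two annotated AAV2 inverted terminal repeat fragments, which define the region replicated and packaged into virions. Self-complementary vectors usually carry one modified ITR so that a double-stranded genome forms, but the feature table shows only that both ITRs are annotated as partial. Within this region, a human U6 RNA polymerase III promoter sits upstream of the Streptococcus pyogenes Cas9 guide RNA scaffold, followed by a second, partial scaffold annotation. No spacer is listed, consistent with the empty-backbone status, so the user supplies the targeting sequence. The catalogue lists Gateway cloning as the cloning method, although no att sites appear in the feature table.

An EGFP marker cassette lies in the opposite orientation, driven by the Rous sarcoma virus enhancer/promoter. A bGH polyadenylation signal is annotated between the two cassettes, on the same strand as the sgRNA unit, and the table does not indicate another poly(A) signal for EGFP. EGFP marks transduced cells. Because Cas9 comes from the host animal, the vector carries only the guide and the reporter. The associated publication concerns somatic genome engineering and cancer modelling in the mouse pancreas and liver.
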