Addgene plasmid #177935: scAAV-sgRNA-GFP
Purpose: (Empty Backbone) Expresses sgRNA and can be packaged into AAV particles for somatic delivery into Cas9 transgenic mice
Depositing lab: Roland Rad. Depositing organization: Klinikum der Technischen Universität München (TUM Klinikum). Publication: CRISPR somatic genome engineering and cancer modeling in the mouse pancreas and liver. Kaltenbacher T, Loprich J, Maresch R, Weber J, Muller S, Oellinger R, Gross N, Griger J, de Andrade Kratzig N, Avramopoulos P, Ramanujam D, Brummer S, Widholz SA, Barthel S, Falcomata C, Pfaus A, Alnatsha A, Mayerle J, Schmidt-Supprian M, Reichert M, Schneider G, Ehmer U, Braun CJ, Saur D, Engelhardt S, Rad R. Nat Protoc. 2022 Apr;17(4):1142-1188. doi: 10.1038/s41596-021-00677-0. Epub 2022 Mar 14. PubMed 35288718.
Backbone
  Vector backbone: scAAV vector
  Vector type: Mammalian Expression, AAV, CRISPR
  Promoter: U6
Growth in bacteria
  Bacterial resistance: Ampicillin, 100 μg/mL
  Growth temperature: 30°C
  Growth strain: NEB Stable
  Copy number: High Copy
Gene/Insert
  Cloning method: Gateway Cloning
  Sequencing primers: 5′ ACTATCATATGCTTACCGTAAC
Terms and licenses: Academic/Nonprofit Terms; Industry Terms: Not Available to Industry
Depositor comments: Expresses EGFP marker
How to cite: scAAV-sgRNA-GFP was a gift from Roland Rad (Addgene plasmid # 177935 ; http://n2t.net/addgene:177935 ; RRID:Addgene_177935)
